Addgene plasmid #250466: pPR-1_14E_LN5N
Purpose: GRASP module to assemble sPPR proteins for RNA editing: module 14E_LN5N
Depositing lab: Ian Small. Depositing organization: University of Western Australia. Publication: GRASP: a modular toolkit for building synthetic pentatricopeptide repeat RNA-binding proteins. Dennis M, Low SY, Viljoen A, Pullakhandam A, Colas des Francs-Small C, Campbell-Clause L, Bond CS, Small I, Kwok van der Giezen FM. Nucleic Acids Res. 2025 Oct 28;53(20):gkaf1169. doi: 10.1093/nar/gkaf1169. PubMed 41224122.
Backbone
  Vector backbone: pAGM1311
  Backbone manufacturer: Sylvestre Marillonnet
  Vector type: Synthetic Biology
Growth in bacteria
  Bacterial resistance: Kanamycin, 50 μg/mL
  Growth temperature: 37°C
  Growth strain: DH5alpha
  Copy number: High Copy
Gene/Insert
  Gene/Insert name: 14E_LN5N
  Species: Synthetic
  Cloning method: Golden Gate
Terms and licenses: Academic/Nonprofit Terms; Industry Terms: Not Available to Industry
Depositor comments: GRASP kit for MoClo assembly of sPPR proteins is a library of 42 plasmids which can be combined to assemble sPPR proteins with 9, 14, or 19 motifs to target any RNA sequence of the same length. See the original publication for more information, and find code for analysis and script for GRASP assembly at https://github.com/farleykvdg/GRASP.
How to cite: pPR-1_14E_LN5N was a gift from Ian Small (Addgene plasmid # 250466 ; http://n2t.net/addgene:250466 ; RRID:Addgene_250466)
