[The description below was written by a language model from this plasmid's Addgene catalogue record and pLannotate feature annotations shown in this document.]
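Description:
pPR-1_14E_LN5N is a small (about 2.1 kb) Golden Gate/MoClo module plasmid built on the pAGM1311 backbone, a synthetic-biology cloning vector maintained in E. coli. It is one of the 42 plasmids making up the GRASP kit, a library of parts that can be combined to build synthetic pentatricopeptide repeat (sPPR) RNA-binding proteins. The plasmid replicates from a high-copy ColE1/pUC-type origin and is selected with kanamycin. Resistance comes from an aminoglycoside phosphotransferase gene, which the annotation places directly downstream of a bla (AmpR) promoter. A roughly 50-nt lacI fragment is also annotated next to the insert and is presumably a backbone remnant with no functional role.

The payload is the synthetic module 14E_LN5N, described as a part for assembling sPPR proteins intended for RNA editing. The feature table shows it only indirectly: a short coding segment of a little over 100 nt spanning the sequence origin is matched to a fragment of an Arabidopsis thaliana E-subclass PPR protein, which fits a designed PPR-derived sequence. No promoter, terminator or tag is annotated around the insert, so the plasmid appears to serve as a part donor rather than an expression construct. The record does not define what the module name encodes, such as its position in the array or its nucleotide specificity, nor does it list the Type IIS sites or overhangs used for assembly.

In use, this module is combined with other GRASP parts by Golden Gate assembly to generate sPPR proteins of 9, 14 or 19 motifs. Each such protein can be designed to target an RNA sequence of matching length.
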