Features (pLannotate 1.2.2; 5 found; start..end, strand, type, name):
    227..331     +  promoter       AmpR promoter: bla
    332..1126    +  CDS            KanR: aminoglycoside phosphotransferase; aphA-3; confers resistance to kanamycin
   1297..1885    +  rep_origin     ori: high-copy-number ColE1/pMB1/pBR322/pUC origin of replication
   2068..2117    +  CDS            lacI (fragment): lac repressor; lacI; The lac repressor binds to the lac operator to inhibit transcription in E. coli. This inhibition can be relieved by adding lactose or isopropyl-β-D-thiogalactopyranoside (IPTG).
   2117..101     +  CDS            PCMP-E9 (fragment) (across the origin): PP201_ARATH - Experimental evidence at transcript level: Swiss-Prot protein existence level 2. From Arabidopsis thaliana (Mouse-ear cress).
>Addgene plasmid #250466 | pPR-1_14E_LN5N | addgene full sequence | sequence record 498608 | Addgene NGS Result
ACATTGAATTGTTCGATAAGATGCCAGAGAGAAACGTTGTTTCTTGGAACGCAATGATCTCTGGATACGC
ACAGAATGGTAGGATAGATGAAGCACGTGACGAGTTGTCTTCACGAAGTGGCTCTTCAGTGGACGAAAGG
GCCTCGTGATACGCCTATTTTTATAGGTTAATGTCATGATAATAATGGTTTCTTAGACGTCAGGTGGCAC
TTTTCGGGGAAATGTGCGCGGAACCCCTATTTGTTTATTTTTCTAAATACATTCAAATATGTATCCGCTC
ATGAGACAATAACCCTGATAAATGCTTCAATAATATTGAAAAAGGAAGAGTATGGCTAAAATGAGAATAT
CACCGGAATTGAAAAAACTGATCGAAAAATACCGCTGCGTAAAAGATACGGAAGGAATGTCTCCTGCTAA
GGTATATAAGCTGGTGGGAGAAAATGAAAACCTATATTTAAAAATGACGGACAGCCGGTATAAAGGGACC
ACCTATGATGTGGAACGGGAAAAGGACATGATGCTATGGCTGGAAGGAAAGCTGCCTGTTCCAAAGGTCC
TGCACTTTGAACGGCATGATGGCTGGAGCAATCTGCTCATGAGTGAGGCCGATGGCGTCCTTTGCTCGGA
AGAGTATGAAGATGAACAAAGCCCTGAAAAGATTATCGAGCTGTATGCGGAGTGCATCAGGCTCTTTCAC
TCCATCGACATATCGGATTGTCCCTATACGAATAGCTTAGACAGCCGCTTAGCCGAATTGGATTACTTAC
TGAATAACGATCTGGCCGATGTGGATTGCGAAAACTGGGAAGAGGACACTCCATTTAAAGATCCGCGCGA
GCTGTATGATTTTTTAAAGACGGAAAAGCCCGAAGAGGAACTTGTCTTTTCCCACGGCGACCTGGGAGAC
AGCAACATCTTTGTGAAAGATGGCAAAGTAAGTGGCTTTATTGATCTTGGGAGAAGCGGCAGGGCGGACA
AGTGGTATGACATTGCCTTCTGCGTCCGGTCGCTCAGGGAGGATATCGGGGAAGAACAGTATGTCGAGCT
ATTTTTTGACTTACTGGGGATCAAGCCTGATTGGGAGAAAATAAAATATTATATTTTACTGGATGAATTG
TTTTAGCTGTCAGACCAAGTTTACTCATATATACTTTAGATTGATTTAAAACTTCATTTTTAATTTAAAA
GGATCTAGGTGAAGATCCTTTTTGATAATCTCATGACCAAAATCCCTTAACGTGAGTTTTCGTTCCACTG
AGCGTCAGACCCCGTAGAAAAGATCAAAGGATCTTCTTGAGATCCTTTTTTTCTGCGCGTAATCTGCTGC
TTGCAAACAAAAAAACCACCGCTACCAGCGGTGGTTTGTTTGCCGGATCAAGAGCTACCAACTCTTTTTC
CGAAGGTAACTGGCTTCAGCAGAGCGCAGATACCAAATACTGTTCTTCTAGTGTAGCCGTAGTTAGGCCA
CCACTTCAAGAACTCTGTAGCACCGCCTACATACCTCGCTCTGCTAATCCTGTTACCAGTGGCTGCTGCC
AGTGGCGATAAGTCGTGTCTTACCGGGTTGGACTCAAGACGATAGTTACCGGATAAGGCGCAGCGGTCGG
GCTGAACGGGGGGTTCGTGCACACAGCCCAGCTTGGAGCGAACGACCTACACCGAACTGAGATACCTACA
GCGTGAGCTATGAGAAAGCGCCACGCTTCCCGAAGGGAGAAAGGCGGACAGGTATCCGGTAAGCGGCAGG
GTCGGAACAGGAGAGCGCACGAGGGAGCTTCCAGGGGGAAACGCCTGGTATCTTTATAGTCCTGTCGGGT
TTCGCCACCTCTGACTTGAGCGTCGATTTTTGTGATGCTCGTCAGGGGGGCGGAGCCTATGGAAAAACGC
CAGCAACGCGGCCTTTTTACGGTTCCTGGCCTTTTGCTGGCCTTTTGCTCACATGTTCTTTCCTGCGTTA
TCCCCTGATTCTGTGGATAACCGTATTACCGCCTTTGAGTGAGCTGATACCGCTCGCCGCAGCCGAACGA
CCGAGCGCAGCGAGTCAGTGAGCGAGGAAGCGGAAGAGCGCCCAATACGCAAACCGCCTCTCCCCGCGCG
TTGGCCGATTCATTAATCACTCTGTGAAG
