>Addgene plasmid #250466 | pPR-1_14E_LN5N | depositor partial sequence | sequence record 494197 | 14E_LN5N
TGAATTGTTCGATAAGATGCCAGAGAGAAACGTTGTTTCTTGGAACGCAATGATCTCTGGATACGCACAG
AATGGTAGGATAGATGAAGCACGTGA
